Addgene plasmid #241839: pDS48
Purpose: Cas9-gRNA construct targeting the UBE3A locus
Depositing lab: Albert Keung. Depositing organization: North Carolina State University. Publication: A human Angelman Syndrome class II pluripotent stem cell line with fluorescent paternal UBE3A reporter. Kelkar GR, Stuppy SR, Sen D, Yagci ZB, Han L, Land L, Hartman JK, Keung AJ. Front Cell Dev Biol. 2025 Aug 29;13:1665693. doi: 10.3389/fcell.2025.1665693. eCollection 2025. PubMed 40950402.
Backbone
  Vector backbone: pX330-U6-Chimeric\_BB-Cb-hSpCas9
  Vector type: Mammalian Expression, AAV, CRISPR
Growth in bacteria
  Bacterial resistance: Ampicillin, 100 μg/mL
  Growth temperature: 37°C
  Growth strain: NEB Stable
  Copy number: High Copy
Gene/Insert
  Gene/Insert name: Cas9-gRNA
  gRNA/shRNA sequence: AGGCCATCACGTATGCCAA
  Entrez Gene: UBE3A (a.k.a. ANCR, AS, E6-AP, EPVE6AP, HPVE6A, PIX1)
Terms and licenses: Academic/Nonprofit Terms; Industry Terms: Not Available to Industry
How to cite: pDS48 was a gift from Albert Keung (Addgene plasmid # 241839 ; http://n2t.net/addgene:241839 ; RRID:Addgene_241839)
