[The description below was written by a language model from this plasmid's Addgene catalogue record and pLannotate feature annotations shown in this document.]
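Description:
pDS48 is an all-in-one CRISPR plasmid built on the pX330-U6-Chimeric_BB-CBh-hSpCas9 backbone. It co-expresses Streptococcus pyogenes Cas9 and a single guide RNA directed at the human UBE3A locus in mammalian cells. It is about 8.5 kb and is maintained in E. coli as a high-copy plasmid through a ColE1/pUC-type origin, with ampicillin selection provided by the β-lactamase gene under its own promoter. An f1 phage origin is also present. The annotation also picks up short bom and rop fragments, which are remnants of pBR322-derived backbone sequence rather than functional elements.

The payload consists of two expression units. A human U6 RNA polymerase III promoter drives the UBE3A-targeting spacer fused to the S. pyogenes gRNA scaffold; a second, partial scaffold fragment is annotated immediately downstream. The second unit uses a hybrid promoter made of the CMV enhancer, the chicken β-actin promoter and a chimeric CBA/MVM intron to express Cas9. The software annotates Cas9 as contiguous N- and C-terminal portions, which together form one uninterrupted coding sequence. A C-terminal nucleoplasmin bipartite nuclear localization signal follows, and the transcript ends at a bovine growth hormone polyadenylation signal.

Although the catalogue lists AAV among the vector types, only a single AAV2 inverted terminal repeat is annotated, downstream of the Cas9 cassette. The record therefore does not show a complete ITR-flanked packaging genome. The stated purpose is cutting at UBE3A, and the associated publication describes an Angelman syndrome human pluripotent stem cell line carrying a fluorescent reporter of paternal UBE3A. This suggests the plasmid was used to introduce the targeted break for reporter knock-in, though the record does not describe the donor template.
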