Features (pLannotate 1.2.2; 18 found; start..end, strand, type, name):
      6..246     +  promoter       U6 promoter: RNA polymerase III promoter for human U6 snRNA
    274..349     +  misc_RNA       gRNA scaffold: guide RNA scaffold for the Streptococcus pyogenes CRISPR/Cas9 system
    356..399     +  misc_RNA       gRNA scaffold (fragment): guide RNA scaffold for the Streptococcus pyogenes CRISPR/Cas9 system
    446..731     +  enhancer       CMV enhancer: human cytomegalovirus immediate early enhancer; contains an 18-bp deletion relative to the standard CMV enhancer
    733..1010    +  promoter       chicken β-actin promoter: No description available
   1011..1238    +  intron         hybrid intron: hybrid between chicken β-actin (CBA) and minute virus of mice (MMV) introns (Gray et al., 2011)
   1376..2977    +  CDS            Cas9(N): N-terminal portion of Streptococcus pyogenes Cas9 (Zetsche et al., 2015)
   2978..5476    +  CDS            Cas9(C): C-terminal portion of Streptococcus pyogenes Cas9 (Zetsche et al., 2015)
   5477..5524    +  CDS            nucleoplasmin NLS: bipartite nuclear localization signal from nucleoplasmin
   5558..5669    +  polyA_signal   bGH poly(A) signal: bovine growth hormone polyadenylation signal
   5774..5914    +  repeat_region  AAV2 ITR: inverted terminal repeat of adeno-associated virus serotype 2 inverted
   5919..5970    -  misc_feature   bom (fragment): basis of mobility region from pBR322
   5989..6444    +  rep_origin     f1 ori (sequence partly withheld): f1 bacteriophage origin of replication; arrow indicates direction of (+) strand synthesis
   6445..6494    -  misc_feature   bom (fragment): basis of mobility region from pBR322
   6596..6631    -  CDS            rop (fragment): Rop protein, which maintains plasmids at low copy number; rop
   6726..6830    +  promoter       AmpR promoter: bla
   6831..7691    +  CDS            AmpR: β-lactamase; bla; confers resistance to ampicillin, carbenicillin, and related antibiotics
   7862..8450    +  rep_origin     ori: high-copy-number ColE1/pMB1/pBR322/pUC origin of replication
>Addgene plasmid #241839 | pDS48 | addgene full sequence | sequence record 483540 | Addgene NGS Result
CATGTGAGGGCCTATTTCCCATGATTCCTTCATATTTGCATATACGATACAAGGCTGTTAGAGAGATAAT
TGGAATTAATTTGACTGTAAACACAAAGATATTAGTACAAAATACGTGACGTAGAAAGTAATAATTTCTT
GGGTAGTTTGCAGTTTTAAAATTATGTTTTAAAATGGACTATCATATGCTTACCGTAACTTGAAAGTATT
TCGATTTCTTGGCTTTATATATCTTGTGGAAAGGACGAAACACCAGGCCATCACGTATGCCAAGTTTTAG
AGCTAGAAATAGCAAGTTAAAATAAGGCTAGTCCGTTATCAACTTGAAAAAGTGGCACCGAGTCGGTGCT
TTTTTGTTTTAGAGCTAGAAATAGCAAGTTAAAATAAGGCTAGTCCGTTTTTAGCGCGTGCGCCAATTCT
GCAGACAAATGGCTCTAGAGGTACCCGTTACATAACTTACGGTAAATGGCCCGCCTGGCTGACCGCCCAA
CGACCCCCGCCCATTGACGTCAATAGTAACGCCAATAGGGACTTTCCATTGACGTCAATGGGTGGAGTAT
TTACGGTAAACTGCCCACTTGGCAGTACATCAAGTGTATCATATGCCAAGTACGCCCCCTATTGACGTCA
ATGACGGTAAATGGCCCGCCTGGCATTGTGCCCAGTACATGACCTTATGGGACTTTCCTACTTGGCAGTA
CATCTACGTATTAGTCATCGCTATTACCATGGTCGAGGTGAGCCCCACGTTCTGCTTCACTCTCCCCATC
TCCCCCCCCTCCCCACCCCCAATTTTGTATTTATTTATTTTTTAATTATTTTGTGCAGCGATGGGGGCGG
GGGGGGGGGGGGGGCGCGCGCCAGGSGGGGGGGGGGGGGGGGAGGGGSGGGGGGGGGSGAGGSGGAGAGG
TGSGGCGGCAGCCAATCAGAGCGGCGCGCTCCGAAAGTTTCCTTTTATGGCGAGGCGGCGGCGGCGGCGG
CCCTATAAAAAGCGAAGCGCGCGGCGGGCGGGAGTCGCTGCGCGCTGCCTTCGCCCCGTGCCCCGCTCCG
CCGCCGCCTCGCGCCGCCCGCCCCGGCTCTGACTGACCGCGTTACTCCCACAGGTGAGCGGGCGGGACGG
CCCTTCTCCTCCGGGCTGTAATTAGCTGAGCAAGAGGTAAGGGTTTAAGGGATGGTTGGTTGGTGGGGTA
TTAATGTTTAATTACCTGGAGCACCTGCCTGAAATCACTTTTTTTCAGGTTGGACCGGTGCCACCATGGA
CTATAAGGACCACGACGGAGACTACAAGGATCATGATATTGATTACAAAGACGATGACGATAAGATGGCC
CCAAAGAAGAAGCGGAAGGTCGGTATCCACGGAGTCCCAGCAGCCGACAAGAAGTACAGCATCGGCCTGG
ACATCGGCACCAACTCTGTGGGCTGGGCCGTGATCACCGACGAGTACAAGGTGCCCAGCAAGAAATTCAA
GGTGCTGGGCAACACCGACCGGCACAGCATCAAGAAGAACCTGATCGGAGCCCTGCTGTTCGACAGCGGC
GAAACAGCCGAGGCCACCCGGCTGAAGAGAACCGCCAGAAGAAGATACACCAGACGGAAGAACCGGATCT
GCTATCTGCAAGAGATCTTCAGCAACGAGATGGCCAAGGTGGACGACAGCTTCTTCCACAGACTGGAAGA
GTCCTTCCTGGTGGAAGAGGATAAGAAGCACGAGCGGCACCCCATCTTCGGCAACATCGTGGACGAGGTG
GCCTACCACGAGAAGTACCCCACCATCTACCACCTGAGAAAGAAACTGGTGGACAGCACCGACAAGGCCG
ACCTGCGGCTGATCTATCTGGCCCTGGCCCACATGATCAAGTTCCGGGGCCACTTCCTGATCGAGGGCGA
CCTGAACCCCGACAACAGCGACGTGGACAAGCTGTTCATCCAGCTGGTGCAGACCTACAACCAGCTGTTC
GAGGAAAACCCCATCAACGCCAGCGGCGTGGACGCCAAGGCCATCCTGTCTGCCAGACTGAGCAAGAGCA
GACGGCTGGAAAATCTGATCGCCCAGCTGCCCGGCGAGAAGAAGAATGGCCTGTTCGGAAACCTGATTGC
CCTGAGCCTGGGCCTGACCCCCAACTTCAAGAGCAACTTCGACCTGGCCGAGGATGCCAAACTGCAGCTG
AGCAAGGACACCTACGACGACGACCTGGACAACCTGCTGGCCCAGATCGGCGACCAGTACGCCGACCTGT
TTCTGGCCGCCAAGAACCTGTCCGACGCCATCCTGCTGAGCGACATCCTGAGAGTGAACACCGAGATCAC
CAAGGCCCCCCTGAGCGCCTCTATGATCAAGAGATACGACGAGCACCACCAGGACCTGACCCTGCTGAAA
GCTCTCGTGCGGCAGCAGCTGCCTGAGAAGTACAAAGAGATTTTCTTCGACCAGAGCAAGAACGGCTACG
CCGGCTACATTGACGGCGGAGCCAGCCAGGAAGAGTTCTACAAGTTCATCAAGCCCATCCTGGAAAAGAT
GGACGGCACCGAGGAACTGCTCGTGAAGCTGAACAGAGAGGACCTGCTGCGGAAGCAGCGGACCTTCGAC
AACGGCAGCATCCCCCACCAGATCCACCTGGGAGAGCTGCACGCCATTCTGCGGCGGCAGGAAGATTTTT
ACCCATTCCTGAAGGACAACCGGGAAAAGATCGAGAAGATCCTGACCTTCCGCATCCCCTACTACGTGGG
CCCTCTGGCCAGGGGAAACAGCAGATTCGCCTGGATGACCAGAAAGAGCGAGGAAACCATCACCCCCTGG
AACTTCGAGGAAGTGGTGGACAAGGGCGCTTCCGCCCAGAGCTTCATCGAGCGGATGACCAACTTCGATA
AGAACCTGCCCAACGAGAAGGTGCTGCCCAAGCACAGCCTGCTGTACGAGTACTTCACCGTGTATAACGA
GCTGACCAAAGTGAAATACGTGACCGAGGGAATGAGAAAGCCCGCCTTCCTGAGCGGCGAGCAGAAAAAG
GCCATCGTGGACCTGCTGTTCAAGACCAACCGGAAAGTGACCGTGAAGCAGCTGAAAGAGGACTACTTCA
AGAAAATCGAGTGCTTCGACTCCGTGGAAATCTCCGGCGTGGAAGATCGGTTCAACGCCTCCCTGGGCAC
ATACCACGATCTGCTGAAAATTATCAAGGACAAGGACTTCCTGGACAATGAGGAAAACGAGGACATTCTG
GAAGATATCGTGCTGACCCTGACACTGTTTGAGGACAGAGAGATGATCGAGGAACGGCTGAAAACCTATG
CCCACCTGTTCGACGACAAAGTGATGAAGCAGCTGAAGCGGCGGAGATACACCGGCTGGGGCAGGCTGAG
CCGGAAGCTGATCAACGGCATCCGGGACAAGCAGTCCGGCAAGACAATCCTGGATTTCCTGAAGTCCGAC
GGCTTCGCCAACAGAAACTTCATGCAGCTGATCCACGACGACAGCCTGACCTTTAAAGAGGACATCCAGA
AAGCCCAGGTGTCCGGCCAGGGCGATAGCCTGCACGAGCACATTGCCAATCTGGCCGGCAGCCCCGCCAT
TAAGAAGGGCATCCTGCAGACAGTGAAGGTGGTGGACGAGCTCGTGAAAGTGATGGGCCGGCACAAGCCC
GAGAACATCGTGATCGAAATGGCCAGAGAGAACCAGACCACCCAGAAGGGACAGAAGAACAGCCGCGAGA
GAATGAAGCGGATCGAAGAGGGCATCAAAGAGCTGGGCAGCCAGATCCTGAAAGAACACCCCGTGGAAAA
CACCCAGCTGCAGAACGAGAAGCTGTACCTGTACTACCTGCAGAATGGGCGGGATATGTACGTGGACCAG
GAACTGGACATCAACCGGCTGTCCGACTACGATGTGGACCATATCGTGCCTCAGAGCTTTCTGAAGGACG
ACTCCATCGACAACAAGGTGCTGACCAGAAGCGACAAGAACCGGGGCAAGAGCGACAACGTGCCCTCCGA
AGAGGTCGTGAAGAAGATGAAGAACTACTGGCGGCAGCTGCTGAACGCCAAGCTGATTACCCAGAGAAAG
TTCGACAATCTGACCAAGGCCGAGAGAGGCGGCCTGAGCGAACTGGATAAGGCCGGCTTCATCAAGAGAC
AGCTGGTGGAAACCCGGCAGATCACAAAGCACGTGGCACAGATCCTGGACTCCCGGATGAACACTAAGTA
CGACGAGAATGACAAGCTGATCCGGGAAGTGAAAGTGATCACCCTGAAGTCCAAGCTGGTGTCCGATTTC
CGGAAGGATTTCCAGTTTTACAAAGTGCGCGAGATCAACAACTACCACCACGCCCACGACGCCTACCTGA
ACGCCGTCGTGGGAACCGCCCTGATCAAAAAGTACCCTAAGCTGGAAAGCGAGTTCGTGTACGGCGACTA
CAAGGTGTACGACGTGCGGAAGATGATCGCCAAGAGCGAGCAGGAAATCGGCAAGGCTACCGCCAAGTAC
TTCTTCTACAGCAACATCATGAACTTTTTCAAGACCGAGATTACCCTGGCCAACGGCGAGATCCGGAAGC
GGCCTCTGATCGAGACAAACGGCGAAACCGGGGAGATCGTGTGGGATAAGGGCCGGGATTTTGCCACCGT
GCGGAAAGTGCTGAGCATGCCCCAAGTGAATATCGTGAAAAAGACCGAGGTGCAGACAGGCGGCTTCAGC
AAAGAGTCTATCCTGCCCAAGAGGAACAGCGATAAGCTGATCGCCAGAAAGAAGGACTGGGACCCTAAGA
AGTACGGCGGCTTCGACAGCCCCACCGTGGCCTATTCTGTGCTGGTGGTGGCCAAAGTGGAAAAGGGCAA
GTCCAAGAAACTGAAGAGTGTGAAAGAGCTGCTGGGGATCACCATCATGGAAAGAAGCAGCTTCGAGAAG
AATCCCATCGACTTTCTGGAAGCCAAGGGCTACAAAGAAGTGAAAAAGGACCTGATCATCAAGCTGCCTA
AGTACTCCCTGTTCGAGCTGGAAAACGGCCGGAAGAGAATGCTGGCCTCTGCCGGCGAACTGCAGAAGGG
AAACGAACTGGCCCTGCCCTCCAAATATGTGAACTTCCTGTACCTGGCCAGCCACTATGAGAAGCTGAAG
GGCTCCCCCGAGGATAATGAGCAGAAACAGCTGTTTGTGGAACAGCACAAGCACTACCTGGACGAGATCA
TCGAGCAGATCAGCGAGTTCTCCAAGAGAGTGATCCTGGCCGACGCTAATCTGGACAAAGTGCTGTCCGC
CTACAACAAGCACCGGGATAAGCCCATCAGAGAGCAGGCCGAGAATATCATCCACCTGTTTACCCTGACC
AATCTGGGAGCCCCTGCCGCCTTCAAGTACTTTGACACCACCATCGACCGGAAGAGGTACACCAGCACCA
AAGAGGTGCTGGACGCCACCCTGATCCACCAGAGCATCACCGGCCTGTACGAGACACGGATCGACCTGTC
TCAGCTGGGAGGCGACAAAAGGCCGGCGGCCACGAAAAAGGCCGGCCAGGCAAAAAAGAAAAAGTAAGAA
TTCCTAGAGCTCGCTGATCAGCCTCGACTGTGCCTTCTAGTTGCCAGCCATCTGTTGTTTGCCCCTCCCC
CGTGCCTTCCTTGACCCTGGAAGGTGCCACTCCCACTGTCCTTTCCTAATAAAATGAGGAAATTGCATCG
CATTGTCTGAGTAGGTGTCATTCTATTCTGGGGGGTGGGGTGGGGCAGGACAGCAAGGGGGAGGATTGGG
AAGAGAATAGCAGGCATGCTGGGGAGCGGCCGCAGGAACCCCTAGTGATGGAGTTGGCCACTCCCTCTCT
GCGCGCTCGCTCGCTCACTGAGGCCGGGCGACCAAAGGTCGCCCGACGCCCGGGCTTTGCCCGGGCGGCC
TCAGTGAGCGAGCGAGCGCGCAGCTGCCTGCAGGGGCGCCTGATGCGGTATTTTCTCCTTACGCATCTGT
GCGGTATTTCACACCGCATA
[95 nt withheld, positions 5971-6065]
T
[46 nt withheld, positions 6067-6112]
C
[141 nt withheld, positions 6114-6254]
CCTTTGACGTTGGAGTCCACGTTCTTT
[37 nt withheld, positions 6282-6318]
ACTCTATCTCGGGCTATTCTTTTGATTTATAAGGGATTTTGCCGATTTCGGTCTATTGGTTAAAAAATGA
GCTGATTTAACAAAAATTTAACGCGAATTTTAACAAAATATTAACGTTTACAATTTTATGGTGCACTCTC
AGTACAATCTGCTCTGATGCCGCATAGTTAAGCCAGCCCCGACACCCGCCAACACCCGCTGACGCGCCCT
GACGGGCTTGTCTGCTCCCGGCATCCGCTTACAGACAAGCTGTGACCGTCTCCGGGAGCTGCATGTGTCA
GAGGTTTTCACCGTCATCACCGAAACGCGCGAGACGAAAGGGCCTCGTGATACGCCTATTTTTATAGGTT
AATGTCATGATAATAATGGTTTCTTAGACGTCAGGTGGCACTTTTCGGGGAAATGTGCGCGGAACCCCTA
TTTGTTTATTTTTCTAAATACATTCAAATATGTATCCGCTCATGAGACAATAACCCTGATAAATGCTTCA
ATAATATTGAAAAAGGAAGAGTATGAGTATTCAACATTTCCGTGTCGCCCTTATTCCCTTTTTTGCGGCA
TTTTGCCTTCCTGTTTTTGCTCACCCAGAAACGCTGGTGAAAGTAAAAGATGCTGAAGATCAGTTGGGTG
CACGAGTGGGTTACATCGAACTGGATCTCAACAGCGGTAAGATCCTTGAGAGTTTTCGCCCCGAAGAACG
TTTTCCAATGATGAGCACTTTTAAAGTTCTGCTATGTGGCGCGGTATTATCCCGTATTGACGCCGGGCAA
GAGCAACTCGGTCGCCGCATACACTATTCTCAGAATGACTTGGTTGAGTACTCACCAGTCACAGAAAAGC
ATCTTACGGATGGCATGACAGTAAGAGAATTATGCAGTGCTGCCATAACCATGAGTGATAACACTGCGGC
CAACTTACTTCTGACAACGATCGGAGGACCGAAGGAGCTAACCGCTTTTTTGCACAACATGGGGGATCAT
GTAACTCGCCTTGATCGTTGGGAACCGGAGCTGAATGAAGCCATACCAAACGACGAGCGTGACACCACGA
TGCCTGTAGCAATGGCAACAACGTTGCGCAAACTATTAACTGGCGAACTACTTACTCTAGCTTCCCGGCA
ACAATTAATAGACTGGATGGAGGCGGATAAAGTTGCAGGACCACTTCTGCGCTCGGCCCTTCCGGCTGGC
TGGTTTATTGCTGATAAATCTGGAGCCGGTGAGCGTGGAAGCCGCGGTATCATTGCAGCACTGGGGCCAG
ATGGTAAGCCCTCCCGTATCGTAGTTATCTACACGACGGGGAGTCAGGCAACTATGGATGAACGAAATAG
ACAGATCGCTGAGATAGGTGCCTCACTGATTAAGCATTGGTAACTGTCAGACCAAGTTTACTCATATATA
CTTTAGATTGATTTAAAACTTCATTTTTAATTTAAAAGGATCTAGGTGAAGATCCTTTTTGATAATCTCA
TGACCAAAATCCCTTAACGTGAGTTTTCGTTCCACTGAGCGTCAGACCCCGTAGAAAAGATCAAAGGATC
TTCTTGAGATCCTTTTTTTCTGCGCGTAATCTGCTGCTTGCAAACAAAAAAACCACCGCTACCAGCGGTG
GTTTGTTTGCCGGATCAAGAGCTACCAACTCTTTTTCCGAAGGTAACTGGCTTCAGCAGAGCGCAGATAC
CAAATACTGTTCTTCTAGTGTAGCCGTAGTTAGGCCACCACTTCAAGAACTCTGTAGCACCGCCTACATA
CCTCGCTCTGCTAATCCTGTTACCAGTGGCTGCTGCCAGTGGCGATAAGTCGTGTCTTACCGGGTTGGAC
TCAAGACGATAGTTACCGGATAAGGCGCAGCGGTCGGGCTGAACGGGGGGTTCGTGCACACAGCCCAGCT
TGGAGCGAACGACCTACACCGAACTGAGATACCTACAGCGTGAGCTATGAGAAAGCGCCACGCTTCCCGA
AGGGAGAAAGGCGGACAGGTATCCGGTAAGCGGCAGGGTCGGAACAGGAGAGCGCACGAGGGAGCTTCCA
GGGGGAAACGCCTGGTATCTTTATAGTCCTGTCGGGTTTCGCCACCTCTGACTTGAGCGTCGATTTTTGT
GATGCTCGTCAGGGGGGCGGAGCCTATGGAAAAACGCCAGCAACGCGGCCTTTTTACGGTTCCTGGCCTT
TTGCTGGCCTTTTGCTCA
